Addgene plasmid #45335: pCN-LYS21-GFP
Depositing lab: Brendan Cormack. Depositing organization: Johns Hopkins University and School of Medicine. Publication: Expression plasmids for use in Candida glabrata. Zordan RE, Ren Y, Pan SJ, Rotondo G, De Las Penas A, Iluore J, Cormack BP. G3 (Bethesda). 2013 Oct 3;3(10):1675-86. doi: 10.1534/g3.113.006908. PubMed 23934995.
Backbone
  Vector backbone: pBM16
  Total vector size (bp): 6856
  Modifications to backbone: SacI/Acc65I digest used to move LYS21pr-GFP-terminator fragment from pCU-LYS21-GFP to the pBM16 backbone.
  Vector type: C. glabrata expression
  Selectable markers: nourseothricin (NAT)
Growth in bacteria
  Bacterial resistance: Ampicillin, 100 μg/mL
  Growth temperature: 37°C
  Growth strain: DH10B
  Copy number: High Copy
Gene/Insert
  Gene/Insert name: yeGFP (alt name: GFP)
  Species: Synthetic
  Insert size (bp): 717
  Promoter: LYS21
  Cloning method: Restriction Enzyme; 5′ cloning site EcoRI (unknown if destroyed); 3′ cloning site SalI (unknown if destroyed)
  Sequencing primers: 5′ M13F
Terms and licenses: Academic/Nonprofit Terms; Industry Terms: Not Available to Industry
Depositor comments: Please note that Addgene's sequencing results found a single nucleotide insertion between bp# 427 and 428 when compared to the full plasmid sequence. According to the depositing laboratory, this insertion has no effect on the function of the plasmid.
How to cite: pCN-LYS21-GFP was a gift from Brendan Cormack (Addgene plasmid # 45335 ; http://n2t.net/addgene:45335 ; RRID:Addgene_45335)
