[The description below was written by a language model from this plasmid's Addgene catalogue record and pLannotate feature annotations shown in this document.]
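Description:
pCN-LYS21-GFP is a 6,856 bp expression plasmid for the yeast Candida glabrata, built on the pBM16 backbone. It is an E. coli/yeast shuttle vector. In bacteria it is maintained at high copy through a ColE1/pUC-type origin and selected with ampicillin via the β-lactamase gene and its native promoter. In yeast, selection relies on a dominant drug marker rather than an auxotrophy: a nourseothricin acetyltransferase (NAT) coding sequence placed between the S. cerevisiae TEF1 promoter and CYC1 terminator, so the plasmid can be used in strains without nutritional markers. The feature table does not annotate any yeast replication or centromere element, and the record does not state how the plasmid is maintained in C. glabrata. Several kilobases of sequence are unannotated.

The payload is a 717 bp yeast-enhanced GFP (yeGFP, annotated as GFPmut3, a rapidly maturing Aequorea victoria derivative) cloned between EcoRI and SalI sites and expressed from the LYS21 promoter. The whole LYS21 promoter–GFP–terminator fragment was transferred as a SacI/Acc65I piece from the related plasmid pCU-LYS21-GFP. The promoter and terminator are not called by the annotation software, but they presumably lie in the unannotated stretches flanking the GFP gene. The identity of the terminator is not given. Remnants of lacZα, the lac promoter/operator, multiple cloning sites, and bom, rop and lacI fragments are carried over from the cloning vectors.

The plasmid belongs to a set of C. glabrata expression vectors. It can serve as a fluorescent reporter of LYS21 promoter activity, and the flanking sites could allow GFP to be replaced with another gene. Repository sequencing found a single-nucleotide insertion relative to the depositor sequence, which the depositing laboratory reports has no functional effect.
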