Features (pLannotate 1.2.2; 17 found; start..end, strand, type, name):
    137..186     +  misc_feature   bom (fragment): basis of mobility region from pBR322
    188..585     +  promoter       TEF1 promoter: S. cerevisiae TEF1; promoter for EF-1α
    605..1169    +  CDS            NrsR (fragment): nourseothricin acetyltransferase; Streptomyces noursei nat1; confers resistance to nourseothricin
   1178..1425    +  terminator     CYC1 terminator: S. cerevisiae CYC1; transcription terminator for CYC1
   1431..1482    +  misc_feature   bom (fragment): basis of mobility region from pBR322
   1488..1645    -  CDS            lacZα (fragment): LacZα fragment of β-galactosidase; lacZ fragment
   2812..2846    +  misc_feature   MCS (fragment): pBluescript multiple cloning site
   2847..3560    +  CDS            GFPmut3: GFPmut3 is a basic (constitutively fluorescent) green fluorescent protein published in 1996, derived from Aequorea victoria. It is reported to be a very rapidly-maturing weak dimer.
   3980..4024    +  misc_feature   MCS (fragment): pUC18/19 multiple cloning site
   4061..4077    -  protein_bind   lac operator: The lac repressor binds to the lac operator to inhibit transcription in E. coli. This inhibition can be relieved by adding lactose or isopropyl-β-D-thiogalactopyranoside (IPTG). lac repressor encoded by lacI
   4085..4115    -  promoter       lac promoter: promoter for the E. coli lac operon
   4130..4151    -  protein_bind   CAP binding site: CAP binding activates transcription in the presence of cAMP. E. coli catabolite activator protein
   4164..4256    -  CDS            lacI (fragment): lac repressor; lacI; The lac repressor binds to the lac operator to inhibit transcription in E. coli. This inhibition can be relieved by adding lactose or isopropyl-β-D-thiogalactopyranoside (IPTG).
   4439..5027    -  rep_origin     ori: high-copy-number ColE1/pMB1/pBR322/pUC origin of replication
   5198..6058    -  CDS            AmpR: β-lactamase; bla; confers resistance to ampicillin, carbenicillin, and related antibiotics
   6059..6163    -  promoter       AmpR promoter: bla
   6856..35      +  CDS            rop (fragment) (across the origin): Rop protein, which maintains plasmids at low copy number; rop
>Addgene plasmid #45335 | pCN-LYS21-GFP | depositor full sequence | sequence record 63482 | pCN-LYS21-GFP sequence 6856 bps
TCGCGCGTTTCGGTGATGACGGTGAAAACCTCTGACACATGCAGCTCCCGGAGACGGTCACAGCTTGTCT
GTAAGCGGATGCCGGGAGCAGACAAGCCCGTCAGGGCGCGTCAGCGGGTGTTGGCGGGTGTCGGGGCTGG
CTTAACTATGCGGCATCAGAGCAGATTGTACTGAGAGTGCACCATACCATAGCTTCAAAATGTTTCTACT
CCTTTTTTACTCTTCCAGATTTTCTCGGACTCCGCGCATCGCCGTACCACTTCAAAACACCCAAGCACAG
CATACTAAATTTCCCCTCTTTCTTCCTCTAGGGTGTCGTTAATTACCCGTACTAAAGGTTTGGAAAAGAA
AAAAGAGACCGCCTCGTTTCTTTTTCTTCGTCGAAAAAGGCAATAAAAATTTTTATCACGTTTCTTTTTC
TTGAAAATTTTTTTTTGATTTTTTTCTCTTTCGATGACCTCCCATTGATATTTAAGTTAATAAACGGTCT
TCAATTTCTCAAGTTTCAGTTTCATTTTTCTTGTTCTATTACAACTTTTTTTACTTCTTGCTCATTAGAA
AGAAAGCATAGCAATCTAATCTAAGTTTTGGATCTAAAATGGGCACCACTCTTGACGACACGGCTTACCG
ATACCGCACCAGTGTCCCGGGGGACGCCGAGGCCATCGAGGCACTGGATGGGTCCTTCACCACCGACACC
GTCTTCCGCGTCACCGCCACCGGGGACGGCTTCACCCTGCGGGAGGTGCCGGTGGACCCGCCCCTGACCA
AGGTGTTCCCCGACGACGAATCGGACGACGAATCGGACGACGGGGAGGACGGCGACCCTGACTCCCGGAC
GTTCGTCGCGTACGGGGACGACGGCGACCTGGCGGGCTTCGTGGTCGTCTCGTACTCCGGCTGGAACCGC
CGGCTGACCGTCGAGGACATCGAGGTCGCCCCGGAGCACCGGGGGCACGGGGTCGGGCGCGCGTTGATGG
GGCTCGCGACGGAGTTCGCCCGCGAGCTGGGCGCCGGGCACCTCTGGCTGGAGGTCACCAACGTCAACGC
ACCGGCGATCCACGCGTACCGGCGGATGGGGTTCACCCTCTGCGGCCTGGACACCGCCCTGTACGACGGC
ACCGCCTCGGACGGCGAGCAGGCGCTCTACATGAGCATGCCCTGCCCCTAAGTCGAGTCATGTAATTAGT
TATGTCACGCTTACATTCACGCCCTCCCCCCACATCCGCTCTAACCGAAAAGGAAGGAGTTAGACAACCT
GAAGTCTAGGTCCCTATTTATTTTTTTATAGTTATGTTAGTATTAAGAACGTTATTTATATTTCAAATTT
TTCTTTTTTTTCTGTACAGACGCGTGTACGCATGTAACATTATACTGAAAACCTTGCTTGAGAAGGTTTT
GGGACGCTCGAAGGCTTTAATTTGCGGCCGTATGCGGTGTGAAATACCGCACAGATGCGTAAGGAGAAAA
TACCGCATCAGGCGCCATTCGCCATTCAGGCTGCGCAACTGTTGGGAAGGGCGATCGGTGCGGGCCTCTT
CGCTATTACGCCAGCTGGCGAAAGGGGGATGTGCTGCAAGGCGATTAAGTTGGGTAACGCCAGGGTTTTC
CCAGTCACGACGTTGTAAAACGACGGCCAGTGAATTCGAGCTCAGAAAGCGAAGAAGATATATCTAGTTT
TTCTCCGCACTCTTACCCATTCTCATTTTTTTTAACTCAGCATTTTACTATAGATTTTTTTTCTTTCTTA
TAATCAAGTACATAGAATATATGCACATAGAAACAAAAAAGATAGGCAAGTTATTATTCAGACGCATTAT
CATAAAAAACTTTATTTATCTGTTAACGAAACAAAATTTAGCGCTATTTCTCAAAGGATTGTAGCAGCAT
CATGAGAAAAATATCGTCAATCGGAGCGAAGTTTATTACGTCTACACAGGTAACAAGGGTATCTGTGTAT
TGAACCTCGGATTGAACCGGCATATTCTCACACAAATGAGAAGCTTGAAATCCCCACGGATCCTGCCACA
CCCCCAACAATTAAAGTGACTAAGAAACAACTCTAGACCCTTGTTACTTATTTCACTCAAACTTGTACGT
GCCCTGCTAACACAGTTTACAGATAGGAGTCCATATGACTGCAATTCCACACACCTCGAATGGCTCTTAT
CCTCTCCCCTCTCCAATAGAAGAGACTTGAGCTAAGAAAAAATTTACATCGGAATTTTTACAGCTGTGTT
GGTTTCATCACTACTTTGCAAGCCTAGTTTTTACCACTTCCTCATATGGTTATGACTCTTTTCCTCATCT
TTTTGGTGCTTTCATTTCTTTTTGCAACGGTTTATAATTTTTACCTTCGCAATTTTCTGATTTTTTTTTG
CAAAAATATTTTCACAATTTACAAAATGCACTAAAAGTCCGTAGAGAAGTGGGATCAGTTATTATTCCTT
CACTTACTAACATCGATACATTTCGAATCAGCTATTTCATAGTGGTTTATGCTATTCTAATCACACATTT
TGTTACAACACTTCCTTCAATACACGATTGTAGTTGTTGTACGTATCCATATAGTCGACTCATTTGCGTC
GCCTTCTCTTGCTTTTAGCAACAGTCGTTCTAGTTTTTGCAAGCTTCTGACTAATTCCTAAAGGCAAGTA
TAAATACATGCCGTTTCTTGCTGAAACCATATGTTATCTCGTATCTATGTTTCATTACACATTTTTGTAA
CAGCTATTTCAACTGGTGAAATACTACAAGTAAAAATATATTCTACCTAAAATATTTTTGCTGAACAAAG
AATATTAAAGACTAGAACTAGTGGATCCCCCGGGCTGCAGGAATTCATGTCTAAAGGTGAAGAATTATTC
ACTGGTGTTGTCCCAATTTTGGTTGAATTAGATGGTGATGTTAATGGTCACAAATTTTCTGTCTCCGGTG
AAGGTGAAGGTGATGCTACTTACGGTAAATTGACCTTAAAATTTATTTGTACTACTGGTAAATTGCCGGT
TCCATGGCCAACCTTAGTCACTACTTTCGGTTATGGTGTTCAATGTTTTGCTAGATACCCAGATCATATG
AAACAACATGACTTTTTCAAGTCTGCCATGCCAGAAGGTTATGTTCAAGAAAGAACTATTTTTTTCAAAG
ATGACGGTAACTACAAGACCAGAGCTGAAGTCAAGTTTGAAGGTGATACCTTAGTTAATAGAATCGAATT
AAAAGGTATTGATTTTAAAGAAGATGGTAACATTTTAGGTCACAAATTGGAATACAACTATAACTCTCAC
AATGTTTACATCATGGCTGACAAACAAAAGAATGGTATCAAAGTTAACTTCAAAATTAGACACAACATTG
AAGATGGTTCTGTTCAATTAGCTGACCATTATCAACAAAATACTCCAATTGGTGATGGTCCAGTCTTGTT
ACCAGACAACCATTACTTATCCACTCAATCTGCCTTATCCAAAGATCCAAACGAAAAGAGAGACCACATG
GTCTTGTTAGAATTTGTTACTGCTGCTGGTATTACCCATGGTATGGATGAATTGTACAAATAACTGCAGG
TCGACCTCGAGAACACAACCCACAGCTACCACCATCAACAATATTTATATATATAACGTACACATAGAAA
TCACACAAACAGAGTATTTATTCTTAACTACATGAACTACCATCAGACCGTCTGGGCCACTATATAATGT
GCCATTCATAAACGTGATCACTTTACGTAGCAGGCAACCCCAGGTGAAAATTTTTCAGCGAGCTGCCAGA
TTGTCAGGTGAAAAACTGAAAAAAACTTCTGGGCGATGAGCTTGTGGCGGGAAATTAAGTATATAAAGCA
GTTAGTTTCTTCTGCTTCTTGTGGTTCTGGGTATTCTTGTAATATTTGGAAGAATAGAAAATCAAGACTA
CTGCCTTTCTTTTCATATTATAGAGGAAGAAATACGCACGAACACGATATAGAGGTAAAGGTACCCGGGG
ATCCTCTAGAGTCGACCTGCAGGCATGCAAGCTTGGCGTAATCATGGTCATAGCTGTTTCCTGTGTGAAA
TTGTTATCCGCTCACAATTCCACACAACATACGAGCCGGAAGCATAAAGTGTAAAGCCTGGGGTGCCTAA
TGAGTGAGCTAACTCACATTAATTGCGTTGCGCTCACTGCCCGCTTTCCAGTCGGGAAACCTGTCGTGCC
AGCTGCATTAATGAATCGGCCAACGCGCGGGGAGAGGCGGTTTGCGTATTGGGCGCTCTTCCGCTTCCTC
GCTCACTGACTCGCTGCGCTCGGTCGTTCGGCTGCGGCGAGCGGTATCAGCTCACTCAAAGGCGGTAATA
CGGTTATCCACAGAATCAGGGGATAACGCAGGAAAGAACATGTGAGCAAAAGGCCAGCAAAAGGCCAGGA
ACCGTAAAAAGGCCGCGTTGCTGGCGTTTTTCCATAGGCTCCGCCCCCCTGACGAGCATCACAAAAATCG
ACGCTCAAGTCAGAGGTGGCGAAACCCGACAGGACTATAAAGATACCAGGCGTTTCCCCCTGGAAGCTCC
CTCGTGCGCTCTCCTGTTCCGACCCTGCCGCTTACCGGATACCTGTCCGCCTTTCTCCCTTCGGGAAGCG
TGGCGCTTTCTCATAGCTCACGCTGTAGGTATCTCAGTTCGGTGTAGGTCGTTCGCTCCAAGCTGGGCTG
TGTGCACGAACCCCCCGTTCAGCCCGACCGCTGCGCCTTATCCGGTAACTATCGTCTTGAGTCCAACCCG
GTAAGACACGACTTATCGCCACTGGCAGCAGCCACTGGTAACAGGATTAGCAGAGCGAGGTATGTAGGCG
GTGCTACAGAGTTCTTGAAGTGGTGGCCTAACTACGGCTACACTAGAAGAACAGTATTTGGTATCTGCGC
TCTGCTGAAGCCAGTTACCTTCGGAAAAAGAGTTGGTAGCTCTTGATCCGGCAAACAAACCACCGCTGGT
AGCGGTGGTTTTTTTGTTTGCAAGCAGCAGATTACGCGCAGAAAAAAAGGATCTCAAGAAGATCCTTTGA
TCTTTTCTACGGGGTCTGACGCTCAGTGGAACGAAAACTCACGTTAAGGGATTTTGGTCATGAGATTATC
AAAAAGGATCTTCACCTAGATCCTTTTAAATTAAAAATGAAGTTTTAAATCAATCTAAAGTATATATGAG
TAAACTTGGTCTGACAGTTACCAATGCTTAATCAGTGAGGCACCTATCTCAGCGATCTGTCTATTTCGTT
CATCCATAGTTGCCTGACTCCCCGTCGTGTAGATAACTACGATACGGGAGGGCTTACCATCTGGCCCCAG
TGCTGCAATGATACCGCGAGACCCACGCTCACCGGCTCCAGATTTATCAGCAATAAACCAGCCAGCCGGA
AGGGCCGAGCGCAGAAGTGGTCCTGCAACTTTATCCGCCTCCATCCAGTCTATTAATTGTTGCCGGGAAG
CTAGAGTAAGTAGTTCGCCAGTTAATAGTTTGCGCAACGTTGTTGCCATTGCTACAGGCATCGTGGTGTC
ACGCTCGTCGTTTGGTATGGCTTCATTCAGCTCCGGTTCCCAACGATCAAGGCGAGTTACATGATCCCCC
ATGTTGTGCAAAAAAGCGGTTAGCTCCTTCGGTCCTCCGATCGTTGTCAGAAGTAAGTTGGCCGCAGTGT
TATCACTCATGGTTATGGCAGCACTGCATAATTCTCTTACTGTCATGCCATCCGTAAGATGCTTTTCTGT
GACTGGTGAGTACTCAACCAAGTCATTCTGAGAATAGTGTATGCGGCGACCGAGTTGCTCTTGCCCGGCG
TCAATACGGGATAATACCGCGCCACATAGCAGAACTTTAAAAGTGCTCATCATTGGAAAACGTTCTTCGG
GGCGAAAACTCTCAAGGATCTTACCGCTGTTGAGATCCAGTTCGATGTAACCCACTCGTGCACCCAACTG
ATCTTCAGCATCTTTTACTTTCACCAGCGTTTCTGGGTGAGCAAAAACAGGAAGGCAAAATGCCGCAAAA
AAGGGAATAAGGGCGACACGGAAATGTTGAATACTCATACTCTTCCTTTTTCAATATTATTGAAGCATTT
ATCAGGGTTATTGTCTCATGAGCGGATACATATTTGAATGTATTTAGAAAAATAAACAAATAGGGGTTCC
GCGCACATTTCCCCGAAAAGTGCCACCTGACGTCGGGATCTCTAATGATGCAATTTTTGTTTTGTACACT
AAGATTCTATTTCGGAACTCTTACCCATGTCATTATTTACTTTATTTTCATTATTGTAATTTTTTAAGCT
TTTATTATGAATTATTTAAATACAATTCTTTTTGATCATGTGACAGACATCACTGAAAGATGTGCTCTGC
GTTATTAGTCAGATTGAAATATACATTTTCATGTAGATATGATGTTCTTACTTTAAATGTTGTTCCATTT
GCTAGCTTAAATAGACGATATTATAAATTTAAGTATTCACTAAAAATCTGACCCATTAATGTTAGAATTA
GTATTATTTTTTGTGATATTACATTTTTATATTTTGGATTTCAACCAATGCTCTGCGATATGATTCAACA
GAATAATATGTACAAGCTACTTTAATTCATATATACTAATAGATTCACAGATCCAGTACGACTGCAAGAA
TTTACGTTTTGTTTGAAATGGTAGTAGCTACACTAAATTAACAATGATCGATTAATCCACATCCACAGTG
TGTAATCATCCTAATGAAAACAAGAATAACTACAAAAATGAATATAAACTTTTTGCATGTTAGTCTGACG
TCTAAGAAACCATTATTATCATGACATTAACCTATAAAAATAGGCGTATCACGAGGCCCTTTCGTC
