>Addgene plasmid #45335 | pCN-LYS21-GFP | addgene partial sequence | sequence record 64729 | CYC-1
GGGCAGGGCATGCTCATGTAGAGCGCCTGCTCGCCGTCCGAGGCGGTGCCGTCGTACAGGGCGGTGTCCA
GGCCGCAGAGGGTGAACCCCATCCGCCGGTACGCGTGGATCGCCGGTGCGTTGACGTTGGTGACCTCCAG
CCAGAGGTGCCCGGCGCCCAGCTCGCGGGCGAACTCCGTCGCGAGCCCCATCAACGCGCGCCCGACCCCG
TGCCCCCGGTGCTCCGGGGCGACCTCGATGTCCTCGACGGTCAGCCGGCGGTTCCAGCCGGAGTACGAGA
CGACCACGAAGCCCGCCAGGTCGCCGTCGTCCCCGTACGCGACGAACGTCCGGGAGTCAGGGTCGCCGTC
CTCCCCGTCGTCCGATTCGTCGTCCGATTCGTCGTCGGGGAACACCTTGGTCAGGGGCGGGTCCACCGGC
ACCTCCCGCAGGGTGAAGCCGTCCCCGGTGGCGGTGACGCGGAAGACGGTGTCGGTGGTGAAGGACCCAT
CCAGTGCCTCGATGGCCTCGGCGTCCCCCGGGACACTGGTGCGGTATCGGTAAGCCGTGTCGTCAAGAGT
GGTGCCCATTTTAGATCCAAAACTTAGATTAGATTGCTATGCTTTCTTTCTAATGAGCAAGAAGTAAAAA
AAGTTGTAATAGAACAAGAAAAATGAAACTGAAACTTGAGAAATTGAAGACCGTTTATTAACTTAAATAT
CAATGGGAGGTCATCGAAAGAGAAAAAAATCAAAAAAAAAATTTTCAAGAAAAAGAAACGTGATAAAAAT
TTTTATTGCCTTTTTCGACGAAGAAAAAGAAACGAGGCGGTCTCTTTTTTCTTTTCCAAACCTTTAGTAC
GGGTAATTAACGACACCCTAGAGGAAGAAAGAGGGGAAA
