>Addgene plasmid #45335 | pCN-LYS21-GFP | addgene partial sequence | sequence record 66516 | yGFP-R 5'-GCATCACCTTCACCTTCACC-3'
ACCAAAATTGGGACAACACCAGTGAATAATTCTTCACCTTTAGACATGAATTCCTGCAGCCCGGGGGATC
CACTAGTTCTAGTCTTTAATATTCTTTGTTCAGCAAAAATATTTTAGGTAGAATATATTTTTACTTGTAG
TATTTCACCAGTTGAAATAGCTGTTACAAAAATGTGTAATGAAACATAGATACGAGATAACATATGGTTT
CAGCAAGAAACGGCATGTATTTATACTTGCCTTTAGGAATTAGTCAGAAGCTTGCAAAAACTAGAACGAC
TGTTGCTAAAAGCAAGAGAAGGCGACGCAAATGAGTCGACTATATGGATACGTACAACAACTACAATCGT
GTATTGAAGGAAGTGTTGTAACAAAATGTGTGATTAGAATAGCATAAACCACTATGAAATAGCTGATTCG
AAATGTATCGATGTTAGTAAGTGAAGGAATAATAACTGATCCCACTTCTCTACGGACTTTTAGTGCATTT
TGTAAATTGTGAAAATATTTTTGCAAAAAAAAATCAGAAAATTGCGAAGGTAAAAATTATAAACCGTTGC
AAAAAGAAATGAAAGCACCAAAAAGATGAGGAAAAGAGTCATAACCATATGAGGAAGTGGTAAAAACTAG
GCTTGCAAAGTAGTGATGAAACCAACACAGCTGTAAAAATTCCGATGTAAATTTTTTCTTAGCTCAAGTC
TCTTCTATTGGAGAGGGGAGAGGATAAGAGCCATTCGAGGTGTGTGGAATTGCAGTCATATGGACTCCTA
TCTGTAAACTGTGTTAGCAGGGCACGTACAAGTTTGAGTGAAATAAGTAACAAGGGTCTAGAGTTGTTTC
TTAGTCACTTT
